>Addgene plasmid #27275 | SEPT5 Mut(S161A/S327A) | addgene partial sequence | sequence record 33550 | 27275 with EBV-rev
TACCTCGAGAGATCTCGGTCGACCTCGATCACTGGTCCTGCATCTGCTGCTTCATCCTCTGCAGCATCTC
CTGCATGCGCCTCAGTTCCTCATCCTTCATCCTGATAAGCTTCTCAGTCTCGGCGTCCGGGGTGGGCAGC
GGCAGGATCGGGATGGGTGCCTCCATGCGGCTGTCCTGGGTCAGTTTGCTGGTCATCTGCTGGATGCAGT
GCGCGCGGTAGTTCTCGTAGTGCACGTCGCACGTCACGTCCTTGAGGTCGTGCATATGCGTGCGGATGAG
CATGTTGCGCAGCTTCACGAAGTCGCAATGCGCCTGGTTCTCCACCTCCACGATCCCCCAGGGGTACAGT
CGGCCCCGGACCCGCTGCCCCTTGGCCTCCACCACCGTGTTGCTGCCTATAACGGCGAAGGGCGCGCTCT
CCTTCAGTTCCCGGTCCTGCTGCTTGAAGTCCTCATCCTCGTCCGAGTCACACTCAGGGAACTGGTATAC
ATGGATCCCAAACTTGTCAATCTCCTCCCGGATCCGCTCCTTCAGCTTCCGGATCTCACTGGGGACAAGA
CAGTCAGCTTTGGCGATGAGAGGCACGATGTTGACCTTCTCATGCAATGCCTTCATGAAACCCACATCCA
CTGGCCGCAGCCCATGCCCGAAGGGTGCGATGAAGTATAGGCAGCAGTGCACTCGGTTGTCTTGGATGTT
CTTTCGGTTGAGGCCGCTCTCATCACGGAAGTACTGCTCAAACTGCTGGTCCACATAGTCGGTGATGGGC
TTCCAGCACTCGGTGTTGTTGACAGCGTCCCCGAATCCCGGCGTGTCCACGATGGTGAGCTTCAGCTTGA
CTCCCTTCTCCTCAATGTCCACCGTGTGTTTTAGAATCTCTACCGTCTGGCTGAT
