>Addgene plasmid #27275 | SEPT5 Mut(S161A/S327A) | addgene partial sequence | sequence record 33551 | 27275 with LNCX
TTTGACCTCCATAGAAGACACCGGGGACCGATCCAGCCTCCGGACTCTAGAGGATCCGGTACTAGAGGAA
CTGAAAAACCAGAAAGTTAACTGGTAAGTTTAGTCTTTTTGTCTTTTATTTCAGGTCCCGGATCCGGTGG
TGGTGCAAATCAAAGAACTGCTCCTCAGTGGATGTTGCCTTTACTTCTAGGCCTGTACGGAAGTGTTACT
TCTGCTCTAAAAGCTGCGGAATTGTACCCGCGGGCCCACCATGGCATCAATGCAGAAGCTGATCTCAGAG
GAGGACCTGCTTATGGCCATGGAGGCCCGAATTCGAACCATGAGCACAGGCCTGCGGTACAAGAGCAAGC
TGGCGACCCCAGAGGACAAGCAGGACATTGACAAGCAGTACGTGGGCTTCGCCACACTGCCCAACCAGGT
GCACCGCAAGTCGGTGAAGAAAGGCTTTGACTTCACACTCATGGTGGCTGGTGAGTCAGGCCTGGGGAAG
TCCACACTGGTCCACAGCCTCTTCCTGACAGACTTGTACAAGGACCGGAAGCTGCTCAGTGCTGAGGAGC
GCATCAGCCAGACGGTAGAGATTCTAAAACACACGGTGGACATTGAGGAGAAGGGAGTCAAGCTGAAGCT
CACCATCGTGGACACGCCGGGATTCGGGGACGCTGTCAACAACACCGAGTGCTGGAAGCCCATCACCGAC
TATGTGGACCAGCAGTTTGAGCAGTACTTCCGTGATGAGAGCGGCCTCAACCGAAAGAACATCCAAGACA
ACCGAGTGCACTGCTGCCTATACTTCATCGCACCCTTCGGGCATGGGCTGCGGCCAGTGGATGTGGGTTT
CATGAAGGCNTTGCATGAGAAGGTCAACATCGTGCCTCTCATCGCCAAAGCTGACTGTCTTGTCCC
