[The description below was written by a language model from this plasmid's Addgene catalogue record.]
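Description:
SEPT5 Mut(S161A/S327A) is a mammalian expression plasmid built on the commercial pCMV-Myc backbone (about 3.8 kb without insert). It carries the human septin 5 coding sequence (SEPT5, also known as hCDCrel-1 or PNUTL1) with two serine-to-alanine substitutions, S161A and S327A. The insert was placed between the EcoRI and SalI sites by restriction cloning, in frame behind the vector-encoded Myc epitope, so the protein is produced with an N-terminal Myc tag that allows detection or immunoprecipitation with anti-Myc antibodies. As the backbone name indicates, expression in transfected mammalian cells is driven by a CMV promoter, although no feature table is provided to confirm the individual regulatory elements or the polyadenylation signal. In bacteria the plasmid is maintained at high copy number and selected with ampicillin. The record lists no mammalian selection marker, which suggests use mainly in transient transfection.

Replacing serine with alanine removes the hydroxyl group that accepts phosphate, so this construct encodes a version of SEPT5 that cannot be phosphorylated at these two positions. The associated publication concerns phosphorylation of human SEPT5 by cyclin-dependent kinase 5 and its effect on exocytosis. This implies that residues 161 and 327 were studied as candidate Cdk5 target sites, with the double mutant serving as a phospho-deficient comparison to wild-type SEPT5. Typical uses would be expressing the tagged mutant in cultured cells to test how loss of phosphorylation at these residues affects septin 5 function, its protein interactions or regulated secretion. The insert size and the specific transcript variant used are not stated in the record.
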