Addgene plasmid #27275: SEPT5 Mut(S161A/S327A)
Depositing lab: Harish Pant. Depositing organization: National Institute of Neurological Disorders and Strokes (NINDS). Publication: Cyclin-dependent kinase 5 phosphorylation of human septin SEPT5 (hCDCrel-1) modulates exocytosis. Amin ND, Zheng YL, Kesavapany S, Kanungo J, Guszczynski T, Sihag RK, Rudrabhatla P, Albers W, Grant P, Pant HC. J Neurosci. 2008 Apr 2. 28(14):3631-43. 10.1523/JNEUROSCI.0453-08.2008 PubMed 18385322.
Backbone
  Vector backbone: pCMV-Myc
  Backbone manufacturer: Clontech
  Backbone size w/o insert (bp): 3791
  Vector type: Mammalian Expression
Growth in bacteria
  Bacterial resistance: Ampicillin, 100 μg/mL
  Growth temperature: 37°C
  Growth strain: DH5alpha
  Copy number: High Copy
Gene/Insert
  Gene/Insert name: Septin 5 (alt name: SEPT5, hCDCrel-1)
  Species: H. sapiens (human)
  Mutation: S161A and S327A
  Entrez Gene: SEPTIN5 (a.k.a. CDCREL, CDCREL-1, CDCREL1, H5, HCDCREL-1, PNUTL1, SEPT5, Septin-5)
  Tag / fusion protein: Myc (MASMQKLISEEDL) (N terminal on insert)
  Cloning method: Restriction Enzyme; 5′ cloning site EcoRI (unknown if destroyed); 3′ cloning site SalI (unknown if destroyed)
  Sequencing primers: 5′ LNCX; 3′ EBV-rev
Terms and licenses: Academic/Nonprofit Terms; Industry Terms: Not Available to Industry
How to cite: SEPT5 Mut(S161A/S327A) was a gift from Harish Pant (Addgene plasmid # 27275 ; http://n2t.net/addgene:27275 ; RRID:Addgene_27275)
